Addgene plasmid #191693: pCAG-SP-CLSTN2-3xHAtag
Purpose: For expression coding sequencing of CLSTN2
Depositing lab: Yuejun Chen. Publication: Human midbrain dopaminergic neuronal differentiation markers predict cell therapy outcomes in a Parkinson's disease model. Xu P, He H, Gao Q, Zhou Y, Wu Z, Zhang X, Sun L, Hu G, Guan Q, You Z, Zhang X, Zheng W, Xiong M, Chen Y. J Clin Invest. 2022 Jul 15;132(14). pii: 156768. doi: 10.1172/JCI156768. PubMed 35700056.
Backbone
  Vector backbone: pCAG-Cre (Plasmid #13775)
  Backbone manufacturer: Connie Cepko
  Vector type: Mammalian Expression
Growth in bacteria
  Bacterial resistance: Ampicillin, 100 μg/mL
  Growth temperature: 37°C
  Growth strain: DH5alpha
  Copy number: High Copy
Gene/Insert
  Gene/Insert name: signal peptide, full length coding sequence of CLSTN2 and 3xHAtag
  Species: H. sapiens (human)
  Mutation: WT
  Cloning method: Restriction Enzyme; 5′ cloning site Unknown (unknown if destroyed)
Terms and licenses: Academic/Nonprofit Terms; Industry Terms: Not Available to Industry
How to cite: pCAG-SP-CLSTN2-3xHAtag was a gift from Yuejun Chen (Addgene plasmid # 191693 ; http://n2t.net/addgene:191693 ; RRID:Addgene_191693)
