[The description below was written by a language model from this plasmid's Addgene catalogue record and pLannotate feature annotations shown in this document.]
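Description:
pCAG-SP-CLSTN2-3xHAtag is a mammalian expression plasmid of about 7.7 kb, built on the pCAG-Cre backbone with the original payload replaced by wild-type human CLSTN2 (calsyntenin-2). In bacteria it is maintained at high copy through a ColE1/pUC-type origin and selected with ampicillin via the β-lactamase gene and its own promoter. Remnants of the lac promoter/operator region and lacI are also annotated but are backbone carry-over with no evident role in the design.

Expression is driven by a CAG-type arrangement. The feature table shows the CMV immediate-early enhancer followed by the chimeric chicken β-actin/rabbit β-globin intron. The chicken β-actin core promoter that normally lies between them is not separately annotated, although an unannotated gap sits in that position. Downstream is the CLSTN2 open reading frame, described in the record as a signal peptide plus the full-length coding sequence. It is followed directly in frame by an HA epitope element, which the annotation tool detects only as a short fragment of a 3xHA tag, placing the tag at the C-terminus. No separate signal peptide feature is annotated, and the record does not say whether it is the native CLSTN2 leader or a heterologous one. Transcripts terminate at the rabbit β-globin polyadenylation signal, which is preceded by a short β-globin exon remnant typical of this cassette. An SV40 origin allows episomal amplification in cells expressing large T antigen, and an SV40 poly(A) signal lies beside it. There is no mammalian selection marker, so the plasmid suits transient transfection.

The stated purpose is expression of the CLSTN2 coding sequence, with the HA tag allowing antibody detection. The associated study concerns markers of human midbrain dopaminergic neuron differentiation.
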