Features (pLannotate 1.2.2; 17 found; start..end, strand, type, name):
      5..384     +  enhancer       CMV enhancer: human cytomegalovirus immediate early enhancer
    662..1678    +  intron         chimeric intron: chimera between introns from chicken β-actin and rabbit β-globin
   1734..4598    +  CDS            CLSTN2: CSTN2_HUMAN - Also known as CS2. Experimental evidence at protein level: Swiss-Prot protein existence level 1. May modulate calcium-mediated postsynaptic signals. From Homo sapiens (Human).
   4599..4625    +  CDS            3xHA (fragment): three tandem HA epitope tags
   4694..4765    +  CDS            HBB (fragment): HBB_PONPY - Experimental evidence at transcript level: Swiss-Prot protein existence level 2. Involved in oxygen transport from the lung to the various peripheral tissues. From Pongo pygmaeus (Bornean orangutan).
   4836..4891    +  polyA_signal   β-globin poly(A) signal: rabbit β-globin polyadenylation signal (Gil and Proudfoot, 1987)
   5276..5292    -  protein_bind   lac operator: The lac repressor binds to the lac operator to inhibit transcription in E. coli. This inhibition can be relieved by adding lactose or isopropyl-β-D-thiogalactopyranoside (IPTG). lac repressor encoded by lacI
   5300..5330    -  promoter       lac promoter: promoter for the E. coli lac operon
   5345..5366    -  protein_bind   CAP binding site: CAP binding activates transcription in the presence of cAMP. E. coli catabolite activator protein
   5379..5418    -  CDS            lacI (fragment): lac repressor; lacI; The lac repressor binds to the lac operator to inhibit transcription in E. coli. This inhibition can be relieved by adding lactose or isopropyl-β-D-thiogalactopyranoside (IPTG).
   5425..5447    +  promoter       SV40 promoter (fragment): SV40 enhancer and early promoter
   5471..5606    +  rep_origin     SV40 ori: SV40 origin of replication
   5626..5760    +  polyA_signal   SV40 poly(A) signal: SV40 polyadenylation signal
   5762..5816    -  CDS            lacI (fragment): lac repressor; lacI; The lac repressor binds to the lac operator to inhibit transcription in E. coli. This inhibition can be relieved by adding lactose or isopropyl-β-D-thiogalactopyranoside (IPTG).
   5999..6587    -  rep_origin     ori: high-copy-number ColE1/pMB1/pBR322/pUC origin of replication
   6758..7618    -  CDS            AmpR: β-lactamase; bla; confers resistance to ampicillin, carbenicillin, and related antibiotics
   7619..7723    -  promoter       AmpR promoter: bla
>Addgene plasmid #191693 | pCAG-SP-CLSTN2-3xHAtag | addgene full sequence | sequence record 376968 | Addgene NGS Result
GGTCGACATTGATTATTGACTAGTTATTAATAGTAATCAATTACGGGGTCATTAGTTCATAGCCCATATA
TGGAGTTCCGCGTTACATAACTTACGGTAAATGGCCCGCCTGGCTGACCGCCCAACGACCCCCGCCCATT
GACGTCAATAATGACGTATGTTCCCATAGTAACGCCAATAGGGACTTTCCATTGACGTCAATGGGTGGAG
TATTTACGGTAAACTGCCCACTTGGCAGTACATCAAGTGTATCATATGCCAAGTACGCCCCCTATTGACG
TCAATGACGGTAAATGGCCCGCCTGGCATTATGCCCAGTACATGACCTTATGGGACTTTCCTACTTGGCA
GTACATCTACGTATTAGTCATCGCTATTACCATGGTCGAGGTGAGCCCCACGTTCTGCTTCACTCTCCCC
ATCTCCCCCCCCTCCCCACCCCCAATTTTGTATTTATTTATTTTTTAATTATTTTGTGCAGCGATGGGGG
CGGGGGGGGGGGGGGSGCGCGCCRGGGGGGGGGGGGGGGGGGGGGGGGGGGGGSGGGGSGRGGSGGRGAG
GKGCGGCGGCAGCCAATCAGAGCGGCGCGCTCCGAAAGTTTCCTTTTATGGCGAGGCGGCGGCGGCGGCG
GCCCTATAAAAAGCGAAGCGCGCGGCGGGCGGGAGTCGCTGCGCGCTGCCTTCGCCCCGTGCCCCGCTCC
GCCGCCGCCTCGCGCCGCCCGCCCCGGCTCTGACTGACCGCGTTACTCCCACAGGTGAGCGGGCGGGACG
GCCCTTCTCCTCCGGGCTGTAATTAGCGCTTGGTTTAATGACGGCTTGTTTCTTTTCTGTGGCTGCGTGA
AAGCCTTGAGGGGCTCCGGGAGGGCCCTTTGTGCGGGGGGAGCGGCTCGGGGGGTGCGTGCGTGTGTGTG
TGCGTGGGGAGCGCCGCGTGCGGCTCCGCGCTGCCCGGCGGCTGTGAGCGCTGCGGGCGCGGCGCGGGGC
TTTGTGCGCTCCGCAGTGTGCGCGAGGGGAGCGCGGCCGGGGGCGGTGCCCCGCGGTGCGGGGGGGGCTG
CGAGGGGAACAAAGGCTGCGTGCGGGGTGTGTGCGTGGGGGGGTGAGCAGGGGGTGTGGGCGCGTCGGTC
GGGCTGCAACCCCCCCTGCACCCCCCTCCCCGAGTTGCTGAGCACGGCCCGGCTTCGGGTGCGGGGCTCC
GTACGGGGCGTGGCGCGGGGCTCGCCGTGCCGGGCGGGGGGTGGCGGCAGGTGGGGGTGCCGGGCGGGGC
GGGGCCGCCTCGGGCCGGGGRGGGCTCGGGGGRGGGGCGCGGCGGCCCCCGGAGCGCCGGCGGCTGTCGA
GGCGCGGCGAGCCGCAGCCATTGCCTTTTATGGTAATCGTGCGAGAGGGCGCAGGGACTTCCTTTGTCCC
AAATCTGTGCGGAGCCGAAATCTGGGAGGCGCCGCCGCACCCCCTCTAGCGGGCGCGGGGCGAAGCGGTG
CGGCGCCGGCAGGAAGGAAATGGGCGGGGAGGGCCTTCGTGCGTCGCCGCGCCGCCGTCCCCTTCTCCCT
CTCCAGCCTCGGGGCTGTCCGCGGGGGGACGGCTGCCTTCGGGGGGGACGGGGCAGGGCGGGGTTCGGCT
TCTGGCGTGTGACCGGCGGCTCTAGAGCCTCTGCTAACCATGTTCATGCCTTCTTCTTTTTCCTACAGCT
CCTGGGCAACGTGCTGGTTATTGTGCTGTCTCATCATTTTGGCAAAGGCCACCATGCTGCCTGGGCGGCT
GTGCTGGGTGCCGCTCCTGCTGGCGCTGGGCGTGGGGAGCGGCAGCGGCGGTGGCGGGGACAGCCGGCAG
CGCCGCCTCCTCGCGGCTAAAGTCAATAAGCACAAGCCATGGATCGAGACTTCATATCATGGAGTCATAA
CTGAGAACAATGACACAGTCATTTTGGACCCACCACTGGTAGCCCTGGATAAAGATGCACCGGTTCCTTT
TGCAGGGGAAATCTGTGCGTTCAAGATCCATGGCCAGGAGCTGCCCTTTGAGGCTGTGGTGCTCAACAAG
ACATCAGGAGAGGGCCGGCTCCGTGCCAAGAGCCCCATTGACTGTGAGTTGCAGAAGGAGTACACATTCA
TCATCCAGGCCTATGACTGTGGTGCTGGGCCCCACGAGACAGCCTGGAAAAAGTCACACAAGGCCGTGGT
CCATATACAGGTGAAGGATGTCAACGAGTTTGCTCCCACCTTCAAAGAGCCAGCCTACAAGGCTGTTGTG
ACGGAGGGCAAGATCTATGACAGCATTCTGCAGGTGGAGGCCATTGACGAGGACTGCTCCCCACAGTACA
GCCAGATCTGCAACTATGAAATCGTCACCACAGATGTGCCTTTTGCCATCGACAGAAATGGCAACATCAG
GAACACTGAGAAGCTGAGCTATGACAAACAACACCAGTATGAGATCCTGGTGACCGCCTACGACTGTGGA
CAGAAGCCCGCTGCTCAGGACACCCTGGTGCAGGTGGATGTGAAGCCAGTTTGCAAGCCTGGCTGGCAAG
ACTGGACCAAGAGGATTGAGTACCAGCCTGGCTCCGGGAGCATGCCCCTGTTCCCCAGCATCCACCTGGA
GACGTGCGATGGAGCCGTGTCTTCCCTCCAGATCGTCACAGAGCTGCAGACTAATTACATTGGGAAGGGT
TGTGACCGGGAGACCTACTCTGAGAAATCCCTTCAGAAGTTATGTGGAGCCTCCTCTGGCATCATTGACC
TCTTGCCATCCCCTAGCGCTGCCACCAACTGGACTGCAGGACTGCTGGTGGACAGCAGTGAGATGATCTT
CAAGTTTGACGGCAGGCAGGGTGCCAAAATCCCCGATGGGATTGTGCCCAAGAACCTGACCGATCAGTTC
ACCATCACCATGTGGATGAAACACGGCCCCAGCCCTGGTGTGAGAGCCGAGAAGGAAACCATCCTCTGCA
ACTCAGACAAAACCGAAATGAACCGGCATCACTATGCCCTGTATGTGCACAACTGCCGCCTCGTCTTTCT
CTTGCGGAAGGACTTCGACCAGGCTGACACCTTTCGCCCCGCGGAGTTCCACTGGAAGCTGGATCAGATT
TGTGACAAAGAGTGGCACTACTATGTCATCAATGTGGAGTTTCCTGTGGTAACCTTATACATGGATGGAG
CAACATATGAACCATACCTGGTGACCAACGACTGGCCCATTCATCCATCTCACATAGCCATGCAACTCAC
AGTCGGCGCTTGTTGGCAAGGAGGAGAAGTCACCAAACCACAGTTTGCTCAGTTCTTTCATGGAAGCCTG
GCCAGTCTCACCATCCGCCCTGGCAAAATGGAAAGCCAGAAGGTGATCTCCTGCCTGCAGGCCTGCAAGG
AAGGGCTGGACATTAATTCCTTGGAAAGCCTTGGCCAAGGAATAAAGTATCACTTCAACCCCTCGCAGTC
CATCCTGGTGATGGAAGGTGACGACATTGGGAACATTAACCGTGCTCTCCAGAAAGTCTCCTACATCAAC
TCCAGGCAGTTCCCAACGGCGGGTGTGCGGCGCCTCAAAGTATCCTCCAAAGTCCAGTGCTTTGGGGAAG
ACGTATGCATCAGTATCCCTGAGGTAGATGCCTATGTGATGGTCCTCCAGGCCATCGAGCCCCGGATCAC
CCTCCGGGGCACAGACCACTTCTGGAGACCTGCTGCCCAGTTTGAAAGTGCCAGGGGAGTGACCCTCTTC
CCTGATATCAAGATTGTGAGCACCTTCGCCAAAACCGAAGCCCCCGGGGACGTGAAAACCACAGACCCCA
AATCAGAAGTCTTAGAGGAAATGCTTCATAACTTAGATTTCTGTGACATTTTGGTGATCGGAGGGGACTT
GGACCCAAGGCAGGAGTGCTTGGAGCTCAACCACAGTGAGCTCCACCAACGACACCTGGATGCCACTAAT
TCTACTGCAGGCTACTCCATCTACGGTGTGGGCTCCATGAGCCGCTATGAGCAGGTGCTACATCACATCC
GCTACCGCAACTGGCGTCCGGCTTCCCTTGAGGCCCGGCGTTTCCGGATTAAGTGCTCAGAACTCAATGG
GCGCTACACTAGCAATGAGTTCAACTTGGAGGTCAGCATCCTTCATGAAGACCAAGTCTCAGATAAGGAG
CATGTCAATCATCTGATTGTGCAGCCTCCCTTCCTCCAGTCTGTCCATCATCCTGAGTCCCGGAGTAGCA
TCCAGCACAGTTCAGTGGTCCCAAGCATTGCCACAGTGGTCATCATCATCTCCGTGTGCATGCTTGTGTT
TGTCGTGGCCATGGGTGTGTACCGGGTCCGGATCGCCCACCAGCACTTCATCCAGGAGACTGAGGCTGCC
AAGGAATCTGAGATGGACTGGGACGATTCTGCGCTGACTATCACAGTCAACCCCATGGAGAAACATGAAG
GACCAGGGCATGGGGAAGATGAGACTGAGGGAGAAGAGGAGGAAGAAGCCGAGGAAGAAATGAGCTCCAG
CAGTGGCTCTGACGACAGCGAAGAGGAGGAGGAGGAGGAAGGGATGGGCAGAGGCAGACATGGGCAGAAT
GGAGCCAGGCAAGCCCAGCTGGAGTGGGATGACTCCACCCTCCCCTACTACCCATACGATGTTCCAGATT
ACGCTGGCTATCCCTATGACGTCCCGGACTATGCAGGATCCTATCCATATGACGTTCCAGATTACGCTTA
GGCACTCCTCAGGTGCAGGCTGCCTATCAGAAGGTGGTGGCTGGTGTGGCCAATGCCCTGGCTCACAAAT
ACCACTGAGATCTTTTTCCCTCTGCCAAAAATTATGGGGACATCATGAAGCCCCTTGAGCATCTGACTTC
TGGCTAATAAAGGAAATTTATTTTCATTGCAATAGTGTGTTGGAATTTTTTGTGTCTCTCACTCGGAAGG
ACATATGGGAGGGCAAATCATTTAAAACATCAGAATGAGTATTTGGTTTAGAGTTTGGCAACATATGCCC
ATATGCTGGCTGCCATGAACAAAGGTTGGCTATAAAGAGGTCATCAGTATATGAAACAGCCCCCTGCTGT
CCATTCCTTATTCCATAGAAAAGCCTTGACTTGAGGTTAGATTTTTTTTATATTTTGTTTTGTGTTATTT
TTTTCTTTAACATCCCTAAAATTTTCCTTACATGTTTTACTAGCCAGATTTTTCCTCCTCTCCTGACTAC
TCCCAGTCATAGCTGTCCCTCTTCTCTTATGGAGATCCCTCGACCTGCAGCCCAAGCTTGGCGTAATCAT
GGTCATAGCTGTTTCCTGTGTGAAATTGTTATCCGCTCACAATTCCACACAACATACGAGCCGGAAGCAT
AAAGTGTAAAGCCTGGGGTGCCTAATGAGTGAGCTAACTCACATTAATTGCGTTGCGCTCACTGCCCGCT
TTCCAGTCGGGAAACCTGTCGTGCCAGCGGATCCGCATCTCAATTAGTCAGCAACCATAGTCCCGCCCCT
AACTCCGCCCATCCCGCCCCTAACTCCGCCCAGTTCCGCCCATTCTCCGCCCCATGGCTGACTAATTTTT
TTTATTTATGCAGAGGCCGAGGCCGCCTCGGCCTCTGAGCTATTCCAGAAGTAGTGAGGAGGCTTTTTTG
GAGGCCTAGGCTTTTGCAAAAAGCTAACTTGTTTATTGCAGCTTATAATGGTTACAAATAAAGCAATAGC
ATCACAAATTTCACAAATAAAGCATTTTTTTCACTGCATTCTAGTTGTGGTTTGTCCAAACTCATCAATG
TATCTTATCATGTCTGGATCCGCTGCATTAATGAATCGGCCAACGCGCGGGGAGAGGCGGTTTGCGTATT
GGGCGCTCTTCCGCTTCCTCGCTCACTGACTCGCTGCGCTCGGTCGTTCGGCTGCGGCGAGCGGTATCAG
CTCACTCAAAGGCGGTAATACGGTTATCCACAGAATCAGGGGATAACGCAGGAAAGAACATGTGAGCAAA
AGGCCAGCAAAAGGCCAGGAACCGTAAAAAGGCCGCGTTGCTGGCGTTTTTCCATAGGCTCCGCCCCCCT
GACGAGCATCACAAAAATCGACGCTCAAGTCAGAGGTGGCGAAACCCGACAGGACTATAAAGATACCAGG
CGTTTCCCCCTGGAAGCTCCCTCGTGCGCTCTCCTGTTCCGACCCTGCCGCTTACCGGATACCTGTCCGC
CTTTCTCCCTTCGGGAAGCGTGGCGCTTTCTCATAGCTCACGCTGTAGGTATCTCAGTTCGGTGTAGGTC
GTTCGCTCCAAGCTGGGCTGTGTGCACGAACCCCCCGTTCAGCCCGACCGCTGCGCCTTATCCGGTAACT
ATCGTCTTGAGTCCAACCCGGTAAGACACGACTTATCGCCACTGGCAGCAGCCACTGGTAACAGGATTAG
CAGAGCGAGGTATGTAGGCGGTGCTACAGAGTTCTTGAAGTGGTGGCCTAACTACGGCTACACTAGAAGA
ACAGTATTTGGTATCTGCGCTCTGCTGAAGCCAGTTACCTTCGGAAAAAGAGTTGGTAGCTCTTGATCCG
GCAAACAAACCACCGCTGGTAGCGGTGGTTTTTTTGTTTGCAAGCAGCAGATTACGCGCAGAAAAAAAGG
ATCTCAAGAAGATCCTTTGATCTTTTCTACGGGGTCTGACGCTCAGTGGAACGAAAACTCACGTTAAGGG
ATTTTGGTCATGAGATTATCAAAAAGGATCTTCACCTAGATCCTTTTAAATTAAAAATGAAGTTTTAAAT
CAATCTAAAGTATATATGAGTAAACTTGGTCTGACAGTTACCAATGCTTAATCAGTGAGGCACCTATCTC
AGCGATCTGTCTATTTCGTTCATCCATAGTTGCCTGACTCCCCGTCGTGTAGATAACTACGATACGGGAG
GGCTTACCATCTGGCCCCAGTGCTGCAATGATACCGCGAGACCCACGCTCACCGGCTCCAGATTTATCAG
CAATAAACCAGCCAGCCGGAAGGGCCGAGCGCAGAAGTGGTCCTGCAACTTTATCCGCCTCCATCCAGTC
TATTAATTGTTGCCGGGAAGCTAGAGTAAGTAGTTCGCCAGTTAATAGTTTGCGCAACGTTGTTGCCATT
GCTACAGGCATCGTGGTGTCACGCTCGTCGTTTGGTATGGCTTCATTCAGCTCCGGTTCCCAACGATCAA
GGCGAGTTACATGATCCCCCATGTTGTGCAAAAAAGCGGTTAGCTCCTTCGGTCCTCCGATCGTTGTCAG
AAGTAAGTTGGCCGCAGTGTTATCACTCATGGTTATGGCAGCACTGCATAATTCTCTTACTGTCATGCCA
TCCGTAAGATGCTTTTCTGTGACTGGTGAGTACTCAACCAAGTCATTCTGAGAATAGTGTATGCGGCGAC
CGAGTTGCTCTTGCCCGGCGTCAATACGGGATAATACCGCGCCACATAGCAGAACTTTAAAAGTGCTCAT
CATTGGAAAACGTTCTTCGGGGCGAAAACTCTCAAGGATCTTACCGCTGTTGAGATCCAGTTCGATGTAA
CCCACTCGTGCACCCAACTGATCTTCAGCATCTTTTACTTTCACCAGCGTTTCTGGGTGAGCAAAAACAG
GAAGGCAAAATGCCGCAAAAAAGGGAATAAGGGCGACACGGAAATGTTGAATACTCATACTCTTCCTTTT
TCAATATTATTGAAGCATTTATCAGGGTTATTGTCTCATGAGCGGATACATATTTGAATGTATTTAGAAA
AATAAACAAATAGGGGTTCCGCGCACATTTCCCCGAAAAGTGCCACCTG
