>Addgene plasmid #191693 | pCAG-SP-CLSTN2-3xHAtag | depositor partial sequence | sequence record 371574 | CLSTN2 coding sequence
ATGCTGCCTGGGCGGCTGTGCTGGGTGCCGCTCCTGCTGGCGCTGGGCGTGGGGAGCGGCAGCGGCGGTG
GCGGGGACAGCCGGCAGCGCCGCCTCCTCGCGGCTAAAGTCAATAAGCACAAGCCATGGATCGAGACTTC
ATATCATGGAGTCATAACTGAGAACAATGACACAGTCATTTTGGACCCACCACTGGTAGCCCTGGATAAA
GATGCACCGGTTCCTTTTGCAGGGGAAATCTGTGCGTTCAAGATCCATGGCCAGGAGCTGCCCTTTGAGG
CTGTGGTGCTCAACAAGACATCAGGAGAGGGCCGGCTCCGTGCCAAGAGCCCCATTGACTGTGAGTTGCA
GAAGGAGTACACATTCATCATCCAGGCCTATGACTGTGGTGCTGGGCCCCACGAGACAGCCTGGAAAAAG
TCACACAAGGCCGTGGTCCATATACAGGTGAAGGATGTCAACGAGTTTGCTCCCACCTTCAAAGAGCCAG
CCTACAAGGCTGTTGTGACGGAGGGCAAGATCTATGACAGCATTCTGCAGGTGGAGGCCATTGACGAGGA
CTGCTCCCCACAGTACAGCCAGATCTGCAACTATGAAATCGTCACCACAGATGTGCCTTTTGCCATCGAC
AGAAATGGCAACATCAGGAACACTGAGAAGCTGAGCTATGACAAACAACACCAGTATGAGATCCTGGTGA
CCGCCTACGACTGTGGACAGAAGCCCGCTGCTCAGGACACCCTGGTGCAGGTGGATGTGAAGCCAGTTTG
CAAGCCTGGCTGGCAAGACTGGACCAAGAGGATTGAGTACCAGCCTGGCTCCGGGAGCATGCCCCTGTTC
CCCAGCATCCACCTGGAGACGTGCGATGGAGCCGTGTCTTCCCTCCAGATCGTCACAGAGCTGCAGACTA
ATTACATTGGGAAGGGTTGTGACCGGGAGACCTACTCTGAGAAATCCCTTCAAAAGTTATGTGGAGCCTC
CTCTGGCATCATTGACCTCTTGCCATCCCCTAGCGCTGCCACCAACTGGACTGCAGGACTGCTGGTGGAC
AGCAGTGAGATGATCTTCAAGTTTGACGGCAGGCAGGGTGCCAAAGTCCCCGATGGGATTGTGCCCAAGA
ACCTGACCGATCAGTTCACCATCACCATGTGGATGAAACACGGCCCCAGCCCTGGTGTGAGAGCCGAGAA
GGAAACCATCCTCTGCAACTCAGACAAAACCGAAATGAACCGGCATCACTATGCCCTGTATGTGCACAAC
TGCCGCCTCGTCTTTCTCTTGCGGAAGGACTTCGACCAGGCTGACACCTTTCGCCCCGCGGAGTTCCACT
GGAAGCTGGATCAGATTTGTGACAAAGAGTGGCACTACTATGTCATCAATGTGGAGTTTCCTGTGGTAAC
CTTATACATGGATGGAGCAACATATGAACCATACCTGGTGACCAACGACTGGCCCATTCATCCATCTCAC
ATAGCCATGCAACTCACAGTCGGCGCTTGTTGGCAAGGAGGAGAAGTCACCAAACCACAGTTTGCTCAGT
TCTTTCATGGAAGCCTGGCCAGTCTCACCATCCGCCCTGGCAAAATGGAAAGCCAGAAGGTGATCTCCTG
CCTGCAGGCCTGCAAGGAAGGGCTGGACATTAATTCCTTGGAAAGCCTTGGCCAAGGAATAAAGTATCAC
TTCAACCCCTCGCAGTCCATCCTGGTGATGGAAGGTGACGACATTGGGAACATTAACCGTGCTCTCCAGA
AAGTCTCCTACATCAACTCCAGGCAGTTCCCAACGGCGGGTGTGCGGCGCCTCAAAGTATCCTCCAAAGT
CCAGTGCTTTGGGGAAGACGTATGCATCAGTATCCCTGAGGTAGATGCCTATGTGATGGTCCTCCAGGCC
ATCGAGCCCCGGATCACCCTCCGGGGCACAGACCACTTCTGGAGACCTGCTGCCCAGTTTGAAAGTGCCA
GGGGAGTGACCCTCTTCCCTGATATCAAGATTGTGAGCACCTTCGCCAAAACCGAAGCCCCCGGGGACGT
GAAAACCACAGACCCCAAATCAGAAGTCTTAGAGGAAATGCTTCATAACTTAGATTTCTGTGACATTTTG
GTGATCGGAGGGGACTTGGACCCAAGGCAGGAGTGCTTGGAGCTCAACCACAGTGAGCTCCACCAACGAC
ACCTGGATGCCACTAATTCTACTGCAGGCTACTCCATCTACGGTGTGGGCTCCATGAGCCGCTATGAGCA
GGTGCTACATCACATCCGCTACCGCAACTGGCGTCCGGCTTCCCTTGAGGCCCGGCGTTTCCGGATTAAG
TGCTCAGAACTCAATGGGCGCTACACTAGCAATGAGTTCAACTTGGAGGTCAGCATCCTTCATGAAGACC
AAGTCTCAGATAAGGAGCATGTCAATCATCTGATTGTGCAGCCTCCCTTCCTCCAGTCTGTCCATCATCC
TGAGTCCCGGAGTAGCATCCAGCACAGTTCAGTGGTCCCAAGCATTGCCACAGTGGTCATCATCATCTCC
GTGTGCATGCTTGTGTTTGTCGTGGCCATGGGTGTGTACCGGGTCCGGATCGCCCACCAGCACTTCATCC
AGGAGACTGAGGCTGCCAAGGAATCTGAGATGGACTGGGACGATTCTGCGCTGACTATCACAGTCAACCC
CATGGAGAAACATGAAGGACCAGGGCATGGGGAAGATGAGACTGAGGGAGAAGAGGAGGAAGAAGCCGAG
GAAGAAATGAGCTCCAGCAGTGGCTCTGACGACAGCGAAGAGGAGGAGGAGGAGGAAGGGATGGGCAGAG
GCAGACATGGGCAGAATGGAGCCAGGCAAGCCCAGCTGGAGTGGGATGACTCCACCCTCCCCTAC
