>Addgene plasmid #191693 | pCAG-SP-CLSTN2-3xHAtag | depositor partial sequence | sequence record 371575 | 3xHAtag
TACCCATACGATGTTCCAGATTACGCTGGCTATCCCTATGACGTCCCGGACTATGCAGGATCCTATCCAT
ATGACGTTCCAGATTACGCT
